>Addgene plasmid #204503 | pZa pLtetO CsgA-SpyTag | addgene full sequence | sequence record 408251 | Addgene NGS Result
TTACCAATGCTTAATCAGTGAGGCACCTATCTCAGCGATCTGTCTATTTCGTTCATCCATAGTTGCCTGA
CTCCCCGTCGTGTAGATAACTACGATACGGGAGGGCTTACCATCTGGCCCCAGTGCTGCAATGATACCGC
GAGACCCACGCTCACCGGCTCCAGATTTATCAGCAATAAACCAGCCAGCCGGAAGGGCCGAGCGCAGAAG
TGGTCCTGCAACTTTATCCGCCTCCATCCAGTCTATTAATTGTTGCCGGGAAGCTAGAGTAAGTAGTTCG
CCAGTTAATAGTTTGCGCAACGTTGTTGCCATTGCTACAGGCATCGTGGTGTCACGCTCGTCGTTTGGTA
TGGCTTCATTCAGCTCCGGTTCCCAACGATCAAGGCGAGTTACATGATCCCCCATGTTGTGCAAAAAAGC
GGTTAGCTCCTTCGGTCCTCCGATCGTTGTCAGAAGTAAGTTGGCCGCAGTGTTATCACTCATGGTTATG
GCAGCACTGCATAATTCTCTTACTGTCATGCCATCCGTAAGATGCTTTTCTGTGACTGGTGAGTACTCAA
CCAAGTCATTCTGAGAATAGTGTATGCGGCGACCGAGTTGCTCTTGCCCGGCGTCAATACGGGATAATAC
CGCGCCACATAGCAGAACTTTAAAAGTGCTCATCATTGGAAAACGTTCTTCGGGGCGAAAACTCTCAAGG
ATCTTACCGCTGTTGAGATCCAGTTCGATGTAACCCACTCGTGCACCCAACTGATCTTCAGCATCTTTTA
CTTTCACCAGCGTTTCTGGGTGAGCAAAAACAGGAAGGCAAAATGCCGCAAAAAAGGGAATAAGGGCGAC
ACGGAAATGTTGAATACTCATACTCTTCCTTTTTCAATATTATTGAAGCATTTATCAGGGTTATTGTCTC
ATGAGCGGATACATATTTGAATGTATTTAGAAAAATAAACAAATAGGGGTTCCGCGCACATTTCCCCGAA
AAGTGCCACCTGACGTCAAAGGGCCCTCCCTATCAGTGATAGAGATTGACATCCCTATCAGTGATAGAGA
TACTGAGCACAGTCGACACCCAAATCCAGGAGGTGATTGGTAGTGGTGGTTAATGAAAATTAACTTACTA
CTACCATATATCTCTAGATGCCTGGCGGCAGTAGCGCGGTGGTCCCACCTGACCCCATGCCGAACTCAGA
AGTGAAACGCCGTAGCGCCGATGGTAGTGTGGGGTCTCCCCATGCGAGAGTAGGGAACTGCCAGGCATCA
AATAAAACGAAAGGCTCAGTCGAAAGACTGGGCCTTCTCGAGTCCCTATCAGTGATAGAGATTGACATCC
CTATCAGTGATAGAGATACTGAGCACATCAGCAGGACGCACTGACCGAATTCTACCATTCACCTCTTGGA
TTTGGGTATTAAAGAGGAGAAAGGTACCATGAAACTTTTAAAAGTAGCAGCAATTGCAGCAATCGTATTC
TCCGGTAGCGCTCTGGCAGGTGTTGTTCCTCAGTACGGCGGCGGCGGTAACCACGGTGGTGGCGGTAATA
ATAGCGGCCCAAATTCTGAGCTGAACATTTACCAGTACGGTGGCGGTAACTCTGCACTTGCTCTGCAAAC
TGATGCCCGTAACTCTGACTTGACTATTACCCAGCATGGCGGCGGTAATGGTGCAGATGTTGGTCAGGGC
TCAGATGACAGCTCAATCGATCTGACCCAACGTGGCTTCGGTAACAGCGCTACTCTTGATCAGTGGAACG
GCAAAAATTCTGAAATGACGGTTAAACAGTTCGGTGGTGGCAACGGTGCTGCAGTTGACCAGACTGCATC
TAACTCCTCCGTCAACGTGACTCAGGTTGGCTTTGGTAACAACGCGACCGCTCATCAGTACCTCGAGGGT
AGCCACCACCACCACCACCACGGATCCGCGCATATCGTGATGGTGGATGCGTATAAACCGACCAAATGAA
CGCGTGGCATCAAATAAAACGAAAGGCTCAGTCGAAAGACTGGGCCTTTCGTTTTATCTGTTGTTTGTCG
GTGAACGCTCTCCTGAGTAGGACAAATCCGCCGCCCTAGACCTAGGGATATATTCCGCTTCCTCGCTCAC
TGACTCGCTACGCTCGGTCGTTCGACTGCGGCGAGCGGAAATGGCTTACGAACGGGGCGGAGATTTCCTG
GAAGATGCCAGGAAGATACTTAACAGGGAAGTGAGAGGGCCGCGGCAAAGCCGTTTTTCCATAGGCTCCG
CCCCCCTGACAAGCATCACGAAATCTGACGCTCAAATCAGTGGTGGCGAAACCCGACAGGACTATAAAGA
TACCAGGCGTTTCCCCCTGGCGGCTCCCTCGTGCGCTCTCCTGTTCCTGCCTTTCGGTTTACCGGTGTCA
TTCCGCTGTTATGGCCGCGTTTGTCTCATTCCACGCCTGACACTCAGTTCCGGGTAGGCAGTTCGCTCCA
AGCTGGACTGTATGCACGAACCCCCCGTTCAGTCCGACCGCTGCGCCTTATCCGGTAACTATCGTCTTGA
GTCCAACCCGGAAAGACATGCAAAAGCACCACTGGCAGCAGCCACTGGTAATTGATTTAGAGGAGTTAGT
CTTGAAGTCATGCGCCGGTTAAGGCTAAACTGAAAGGACAAGTTTTGGTGACTGCGCTCCTCCAAGCCAG
TTACCTCGGTTCAAAGAGTTGGTAGCTCAGAGAACCTTCGAAAAACCGCCCTGCAAGGCGGTTTTTTCGT
TTTCAGAGCAAGAGATTACGCGCAGACCAAAACGATCTCAAGAAGATCATCTTATTAATCAGATAAAATA
TTTCTAGATTTCAGTGCAATTTATCTCTTCAAATGTAGCACCTGAAGTCAGCCCCATACGATATAAGTTG
TTACTAGTGCTTGGATTCTCACCAATAAAAAACGCCCGGCGGCAACCGAGCGTTCTGAACAAATCCAGAT
GGAGTTCTGAGGTCATTACTGGATCTATCAACAGGAGTCCAAGCGAGCTCGTAAACTTGGTCTGACAG
Features (pLannotate 1.2.2; 12 found; start..end, strand, type, name):
      1..861     -  CDS            AmpR: β-lactamase; bla; confers resistance to ampicillin, carbenicillin, and related antibiotics
    862..966     -  promoter       AmpR promoter: bla
   1007..1061    +  promoter       PLtetO-1 promoter (fragment): modified phage lambda PL promoter with tet operator sites (Lutz and Bujard, 1997)
   1140..1255    +  ncRNA          5S rRNA: Accession: RF00001 - 5S ribosomal RNA
   1259..1296    +  terminator     rrnB T1 terminator (fragment): transcription terminator T1 from the E. coli rrnB gene
   1303..1376    +  promoter       PLtetO-1 promoter: modified phage lambda PL promoter with tet operator sites (Lutz and Bujard, 1997)
   1429..1704    +  CDS            csgA (fragment): CSGA_ECOLI - Experimental evidence at protein level: Swiss-Prot protein existence level 1. Curlin is the structural subunit of the curli fimbriae. Curli are coiled surface structures that assemble preferentially at growth temperatures below 37 degrees Celsius. Curli can bind to fibronectin. From Escherichia coli (strain K12).
   1893..1911    +  CDS            9xHis (fragment): 9xHis affinity tag
   1971..2057    +  terminator     rrnB T1 terminator: Escherichia coli rrnB; transcription terminator T1 from the E. coli rrnB gene
   2083..2138    -  rep_origin     RSF ori (fragment): Plasmids containing the RSF 1030 origin of replication can be propagated in E. coli cells that contain additional plasmids with compatible origins.
   2226..2771    -  rep_origin     p15A ori: Plasmids containing the medium-copy-number p15A origin of replication can be propagated in E. coli cells that contain a second plasmid with the ColE1 origin.
   2885..2979    -  terminator     lambda t0 terminator: transcription terminator from phage lambda
