[The description below was written by a language model from this plasmid's Addgene catalogue record and pLannotate feature annotations shown in this document.]
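Description:
pZa pLtetO CsgA-SpyTag is a small (about 3.0 kb) bacterial expression plasmid built on the pZa backbone for synthetic biology work in E. coli. It is selected with ampicillin through a β-lactamase (AmpR) gene driven by its own bla promoter. The feature table identifies a p15A origin of replication, along with a short fragment resembling the RSF ori. p15A is generally regarded as a medium-copy origin that is compatible with ColE1-type plasmids, whereas the catalogue entry lists the plasmid as high copy; the record does not resolve this difference. A lambda t0 terminator lies beyond the origin, helping to insulate the backbone modules.

The payload is the E. coli csgA gene, which encodes curlin, the major structural subunit of the extracellular curli fibres that make up part of the biofilm matrix. It is expressed from the PLtetO-1 promoter, a phage lambda PL derivative carrying tet operator sites, which is repressed by TetR and inducible with tetracycline analogues in strains that supply the repressor. According to the catalogue, CsgA is fused at its C terminus through a GS linker to a 6xHis tag and SpyTag. The automated annotation picks up only part of csgA and a His-tag fragment and does not label SpyTag. An rrnB T1 terminator closes the cassette. Upstream sit an additional partial PLtetO-1 promoter, a 5S rRNA segment and a partial rrnB T1 terminator, apparently cloning remnants.

SpyTag forms a covalent bond with SpyCatcher partners, so curli fibres displaying it can be decorated with SpyCatcher-fused proteins. The associated publication concerns an engineered biofilm material for capturing and isolating SARS-CoV-2.
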