Addgene plasmid #204503: pZa pLtetO CsgA-SpyTag
Purpose: Bacterial expression of CsgA with C-terminal SpyTag peptide and GS linker
Depositing lab: Urartu Seker. Depositing organization: Bilkent University UNAM, Nanotechnology Research Center. Publication: A Genetically Engineered Biofilm Material for SARS-CoV-2 Capturing and Isolation. Ozkul G, Kehribar ES, Ahan RE, Koksaldi IC, Ozkul A, Dinc B, Aydogan S, Seker UOS. Adv Mater Interfaces. 2022 Sep 13:2201126. doi: 10.1002/admi.202201126. PubMed 36248312.
Backbone
  Vector backbone: pZa
  Backbone size w/o insert (bp): 2554
  Total vector size (bp): 3007
  Vector type: Bacterial Expression, Synthetic Biology
Growth in bacteria
  Bacterial resistance: Ampicillin, 100 μg/mL
  Growth temperature: 37°C
  Growth strain: DH5alpha
  Copy number: High Copy
Gene/Insert
  Gene/Insert name: CsgA
  Species: E. coli
  Insert size (bp): 453
  GenBank ID: CP110017.1
  Promoter: pLtetO
  Tag / fusion protein: 6xHis, SpyTag (C terminal on insert)
  Cloning method: Gibson Cloning
  Sequencing primers: 5′ gagcacgGGTACCATGAAACTTTTAAAAGTAGCA; 3′ actagtacgcgttcaTTTGGTCGGTTTATACGCATCCACCATCACGATATGCGC
Terms and licenses: Academic/Nonprofit Terms; Industry Terms: Not Available to Industry
How to cite: pZa pLtetO CsgA-SpyTag was a gift from Urartu Seker (Addgene plasmid # 204503 ; http://n2t.net/addgene:204503 ; RRID:Addgene_204503)
